>Addgene plasmid #157533 | pD649-HAsp-VSIG10L-COMP5AP-AviTag-9xHis | depositor full sequence | sequence record 304175 | Full Sequence
TTTCAATATTATTGAAGCATTTATCAGGGTTATTGTCTCATGAGCGGATACATATTTGAATGTATTTAGA
AAAATAAACAAATAGGGGTCAGTGTTACAACCAATTAACCAATTCTGAACATTATCGCGAGCCCATTTAT
ACCTGAATATGGCTCATAACACCCCTTGCTCATGACCAAAATCCCTTAACGTGAGTTACGCGCGCGTCGT
TCCACTGAGCGTCAGACCCCGTAGAAAAGATCAAAGGATCTTCTTGAGATCCTTTTTTTCTGCGCGTAAT
CTGCTGCTTGCAAACAAAAAAACCACCGCTACCAGCGGTGGTTTGTTTGCCGGATCAAGAGCTACCAACT
CTTTTTCCGAAGGTAACTGGCTTCAGCAGAGCGCAGATACCAAATACTGTTCTTCTAGTGTAGCCGTAGT
TAGCCCACCACTTCAAGAACTCTGTAGCACCGCCTACATACCTCGCTCTGCTAATCCTGTTACCAGTGGC
TGCTGCCAGTGGCGATAAGTCGTGTCTTACCGGGTTGGACTCAAGACGATAGTTACCGGATAAGGCGCAG
CGGTCGGGCTGAACGGGGGGTTCGTGCACACAGCCCAGCTTGGAGCGAACGACCTACACCGAACTGAGAT
ACCTACAGCGTGAGCTATGAGAAAGCGCCACGCTTCCCGAAGGGAGAAAGGCGGACAGGTATCCGGTAAG
CGGCAGGGTCGGAACAGGAGAGCGCACGAGGGAGCTTCCAGGGGGAAACGCCTGGTATCTTTATAGTCCT
GTCGGGTTTCGCCACCTCTGACTTGAGCGTCGATTTTTGTGATGCTCGTCAGGGGGGCGGAGCCTATGGA
AAAACGCCAGCAACGCGGCCTTTTTACGGTTCCTGGCCTTTTGCTGGCCTTTTGCTCACATGTTCTTTCC
TGCGTTATCCCCTGATTCTGTGGATAACCGTATTACCGCCTTTGAGTGAGCTGATACCGCTCGCCGCAGC
CGAACGACCGAGCGCAGCGAGTCAGTGAGCGAGGAAGCGGAAGGCGAGAGTAGGGAACTGCCAGGCATCA
AACTAAGCAGAAGGCCCCTGACGGATGGCCTTTTTGCGTTTCTACAAACTCTTTCTGTGTTGTAAAACGA
CGGCCAGTCTTAAGCTCGGGCCCCCTGGGCGGTTCTGATAACGAGTAATCGTTAATCCGCAAATAACGTA
AAAACCCGCTTCGGCGGGTTTTTTTATGGGGGGAGTTTAGGGAAAGAGCATTTGTCAGAATATTTAAGGG
CGCCTGTCACTTTGCTTGATATATGAGAATTATTTAACCTTATAAATGAGAAAAAAGCAACGCACTTTAA
ATAAGATACGTTGCTTTTTCGATTGATGAACACCTATAATTAAACTATTCATCTATTATTTATGATTTTT
TGTATATACAATATTTCTAGTTTGTTAAAGAGAATTAAGAAAATAAATCTCGAAAATAATAAAGGGAAAA
TCAGTTTTTGATATCAAAATTATACATGTCAACGATAATACAAAATATAATACAAACTATAAGATGTTAT
CAGTATTTATTATCATTTAGAATAAATTTTGTGTCGCCCTTAATTGTGAGCGGATAACAATTACGAGCTT
CATGCACAGTGGCGTTGACTCAATATTGGCCATTAGCCATATTATTCATTGGTTATATAGCATAAATCAA
TATTGGCTATTGGCCATTGCATACGTTGTATCTATATCATAATATGTACATTTATATTGGCTCATGTCCA
ATATGACCGCCATGTTGGCATTGATTATTGACTAGTTATTAATAGTAATCAATTACGGGGTCATTAGTTC
ATAGCCCATATATGGAGTTCCGCGTTACATAACTTACGGTAAATGGCCCGCCTGGCTGACCGCCCAACGA
CCCCCGCCCATTGACGTCAATAATGACGTATGTTCCCATAGTAACGCCAATAGGGACTTTCCATTGACGT
CAATGGGTGGAGTATTTACGGTAAACTGCCCACTTGGCAGTACATCAAGTGTATCATATGCCAAGTACGC
CCCCTATTGACGTCAATGACGGTAAATGGCCCGCCTGGCATTATGCCCAGTACATGACCTTATGGGACTT
TCCTACTTGGCAGTACATCTACGTATTAGTCATCGCTATTACCATGGTGATGCGGTTTTGGCAGTACATC
AATGGGCGTGGATAGCGGTTTGACTCACGGGGATTTCCAAGTCTCCACCCCATTGACGTCAATGGGAGTT
TGTTTTGGCACCAAAATCAACGGGACTTTCCAAAATGTCGTAACAACTCCGCCCCATTGACGCAAATGGG
CGGTAGGCGTGTACGGTGGGAGGTCTATATAAGCAGAGCTCGTTTAGTGAACCGTCAGATCGCCTGGAGA
CGCCATCCACGCTGTTTTGACCTCCATAGAAGACACCGGGACCGATCCAGCCTCCGCGGCCGGGAACGGT
GCATTGGAACGCGGATTCCCCGTGCCAAGAGTGACGTAAGTACCGCCTATAGAGTCTATAGGCCCACCCC
CTTGGCTTCGTTAGAACGCGGCTACAATTAATACATAACCTTATGTATCATACACATACGATTTAGGTGA
CACTATAGAATAACATCCACTTTGCCTTTCTCTCCACAGGTGTCCACTCCCAGGTCCAACTGCACCTCGG
TTCTATCGAAAACGCGCCTGCTAGCGCCACCATGAAGACCATCATTGCCCTGAGCTACATCTTCTGCCTG
GTGTTCGCTGCGGCCGCCTTGCAGCAGACCAATTTTTCCAGCGCCTTCAGCAGCGACAGCAAGAGCAGCT
CTCAAGGCCTGGGCGTCGAGGTGCCATCTATCAAGCCTCCAAGCTGGAAGGTGCCCGACCAGTTTCTGGA
TTCTAAGGCCAGCGCCGGCATCAGCGATAGCTCTTGGTTTCCTGAGGCTCTGAGCAGCAACATGAGCGGC
AGCTTTTGGAGCAATGTGTCCGCCGAAGGCCAGGATCTGAGCCCTGTGTCTCCTTTTAGCGAAACCCCTG
GCAGCGAGGTGTTCCCCGATATTAGTGATCCTCAGGTGCCCGCTAAGGACCCCAAGCCTAGCTTTACAGT
GAAAACCCCAGCCAGCAACATCAGCACCCAGGTGTCCCACACAAAGCTGAGCGTGGAAGCCCCTGACAGC
AAGTTCAGCCCCGACGACATGGATCTGAAGCTGTCTGCCCAGTCTCCAGAGAGCAAGTTCTCTGCCGAAA
CACACAGCGCCGCCAGCTTTCCACAACAAGTTGGAGGACCTCTGGCCGTGCTCGTGGGCACAACAATTAG
ACTGCCCCTGGTGCCTATTCCTAATCCTGGACCTCCTACCAGCCTGGTTGTGTGGCGGAGAGGATCTAAA
GTTCTGGCCGCTGGTGGACTTGGACCTGGCGCTCCTCTGATTTCTCTGGACCCCGCTCACAGGGACCACC
TGAGATTTGATCAGGCCAGAGGCGTGCTGGAACTGGCCTCTGCTCAACTGGATGATGCTGGCGTGTACAC
CGCCGAAGTGATTAGAGCTGGCGTCAGCCAGCAGACCCACGAGTTTACAGTGGGAGTGTACGAGCCTCTG
CCTCAGCTGTCTGTGCAGCCTAAGGCTCCTGAGACAGAAGAAGGCGCCGCTGAGCTGAGACTGAGATGTC
TTGGATGGGGACCTGGCAGAGGCGAGCTGTCTTGGAGTAGAGATGGCAGAGCCCTGGAAGCCGCTGAATC
TGAAGGGGCCGAGACACCCAGAATGAGATCTGAAGGCGACCAGCTGCTGATTGTGCGGCCTGTTAGAAGC
GACCACGCCAGATACACATGCAGAGTGCGGAGCCCATTCGGCCATAGAGAAGCTGCTGCCGACGTGTCCG
TGTTCTATGGCCCTGATCCTCCAACCATCACCGTGTCCTCTGACAGAGATGCCGCTCCTGCCAGATTTGT
GACAGCCGGCAGCAATGTGACCCTGAGATGTGCTGCTGCTTCCAGACCTCCTGCCGACATTACATGGTCA
CTGGCCGATCCTGCTGAAGCTGCAGTTCCTGCTGGATCTAGGCTGCTGTTGCCTGCCGTTGGACCAGGAC
ATGCCGGAACATATGCCTGTCTGGCCGCCAATCCTAGAACCGGCAGAAGAAGAAGATCCCTGCTGAACCT
GACCGTGGCCGATCTTCCACCAGGTGCTCCTCAGTGTTCTGTTGAAGGCGGCCCTGGCGACAGATCCCTG
AGATTCAGATGTTCTTGGCCTGGCGGAGCACCAGCTGCAAGTCTGCAATTTCAAGGACTGCCCGAGGGCA
TCAGAGCCGGACCTGTTTCTTCTGTTCTGCTGGCCGCAGTGCCTGCTCATCCTAGACTGAGCGGAGTGCC
TATCACATGCCTGGCCAGACATCTGGTGGCCACAAGGACCTGTACAGTGACCCCTGAAGCTCCCAGAGAG
GTTCTGCTGCATCCACTGGTGGCCGAAACAAGACTGGGAGAAGCCGAAGTGGCTCTGGAAGCCTCTGGAT
GTCCTCCACCTAGTAGAGCCTCTTGGGCCAGAGAAGGCAGACCTCTTGCACCAGGCGGAGGAAGTAGACT
GAGACTCAGCCAGGATGGCAGAAAGCTGCACATCGGCAACTTCAGCCTGGACTGGGATCTGGGCAATTAC
AGCGTGCTGTGTTCTGGCGCTCTTGGAGCCGGCGGAGATCAGATCACACTGATCGGCCCTTCTATCAGCT
CCTGGCGACTGCAGAGGGCTAGAGATGCAGCTGTGCTGACCTGGGATGTTGAGAGAGGCGCCCTGATCTC
TAGCTTTGAGATCCAGGCTTGGCCTGATGGCCCAGCTCTGGGCAGAACCAGCACATACAGAGATTGGGTG
TCACTGCTGATCCTGGGGCCTCAAGAAAGATCTGCTGTGGTGCCCCTGCCTCCTAGAAATCCTGGCACCT
GGACCTTCAGAATCCTGCCTATTCTCGGCGGCCAGCCTGGCACACCATCTCAGAGTAGAGTGTACAGAGC
TGGCCCTACACTGAGCCATGGTGCTGGCGCGCCGGAAGATCAAGTTGATCCAAGATTGATTGATGGCAAG
GGCGGATCTCTGGAGGTGCTGTTCCAGGGACCAGGCGGAAGCGGCAATCCCGGCGGCGATCTGGCCCCCC
AGATGCTGCGCGAGCTGCAGGAGACCAATGCCGCCCTGCAGGACGTGCGCGAGCTGCTGCGCCACCGCGT
GAAGGAGATCACCTTCCTGAAGAACACCGTGATGGAGTGCGACGCCTGCGGTATGCAGCCCTCTAGAGGC
TCCGGCTCCATCATCCCAGTTGAGGAGGAGAACCCGGACTTCTGGAACCGCGAGGCAGCCGAGGCCCTGG
GTGCCGCCAAGAAGCTGCAGCCTGCACAGACAGCCGCCAAGAACCTCATCATCTTCCTGGGCGATGGGAT
GGGGGTGTCTACGGTGACAGCTGCCAGGATCCTAAAAGGGCAGAAGAAGGACAAACTGGGGCCTGAGATA
CCCCTGGCCATGGACCGCTTCCCATATGTGGCTCTGTCCAAGACATACAATGTAGACAAACATGTGCCAG
ACAGTGGAGCCACAGCCACGGCCTACCTGTGCGGGGTCAAGGGCAACTTCCAGACCATTGGCTTGAGTGC
AGCCGCCCGCTTTAACCAGTGCAACACGACACGCGGCAACGAGGTCATCTCCGTGATGAATCGGGCCAAG
AAAGCAGGGAAGTCAGTGGGAGTGGTAACCACCACACGAGTGCAGCACGCCTCGCCAGCCGGCACCTACG
CCCACACGGTGAACCGCAACTGGTACTCGGACGCCGACGTGCCTGCCTCGGCCCGCCAGGAGGGGTGCCA
GGACATCGCTACGCAGCTCATCTCCAACATGGACATTGACGTGATCCTAGGTGGAGGCCGAAAGTACATG
TTTCGCATGGGAACCCCAGACCCTGAGTACCCAGATGACTACAGCCAAGGTGGGACCAGGCTGGACGGGA
AGAATCTGGTGCAGGAATGGCTGGCGAAGCGCCAGGGTGCCCGGTATGTGTGGAACCGCACTGAGCTCAT
GCAGGCTTCCCTGGACCCGTCTGTGACCCATCTCATGGGTCTCTTTGAGCCTGGAGACATGAAATACGAG
ATCCACCGAGACTCCACACTGGACCCCTCCCTGATGGAGATGACAGAGGCTGCCCTGCGCCTGCTGAGCA
GGAACCCCCGCGGCTTCTTCCTCTTCGTGGAGGGTGGTCGCATCGACCATGGTCATCATGAAAGCAGGGC
TTACCGGGCACTGACTGAGACGATCATGTTCGACGACGCCATTGAGAGGGCGGGCCAGCTCACCAGCGAG
GAGGACACGCTGAGCCTCGTCACTGCCGACCACTCCCACGTCTTCTCCTTCGGAGGCTACCCCCTGCGAG
GGAGCTCCATCTTCGGGCTGGCCCCTGGCAAGGCCCGGGACAGGAAGGCCTACACGGTCCTCCTATACGG
AAACGGTCCAGGCTATGTGCTCAAGGACGGCGCCCGGCCGGATGTTACCGAGAGCGAGAGCGGGAGCCCC
GAGTATCGGCAGCAGTCAGCAGTGCCCCTGGACGAAGAGACCCACGCAGGCGAGGACGTGGCGGTGTTCG
CGCGCGGCCCGCAGGCGCACCTGGTTCACGGCGTGCAGGAGCAGACCTTCATAGCGCACGTCATGGCCTT
CGCCGCCTGCCTGGAGCCCTACACCGCCTGCGACCTGGCGCCCCCCGCCGGCACCACCGACGCCGCGCAC
CCGGGTGGCGGAGGACTGAACGACATCTTCGAGGCTCAGAAAATCGAATGGCACGAACATCACCATCACC
ATCACCATCACCATTAAGGCCGGCCTGTAGTCACTGGCACAACGCGTTACCCGGTAAGCCAATCGGGTAT
ACACGGTCGTCATACTGCAGACAGGGTTCTTCTACTTTGCAAGATAGTCTTGAGTAGTAAAATAAATAGA
TAGAGAAAATCAGCCTCGACTGTGCCTTCTAGTTGCCAGCCATCTGTTGTTTGCCCCTCCCCCGTGCCTT
CCTTGACCCTGGAAGGTGCCACTCCCACTGTCCTTTCCTAATAAAATGAGGAAATTGCATCACAACACTC
AACCCTATCTCGGTCTATTCTTTTGATTTATAAGGGATTTTGCCGATTTCGGCCTATTGGTTAAAAAATG
AGCTGATTTAACAAAAATTTAACGCGAATTAATTCTGTGGAATGTGTGTCAGTTAGGGTGTGGAAAGTCC
CCAGGCTCCCCAGCAGGCAGAAGTATGCAAAGCATGCATCTCAATTAGTCAGCAACCAGGTGTGGAAAGT
CCCCAGGCTCCCCAGCAGGCAGAAGTATGCAAAGCATGCATCTCAATTAGTCAGCAACCATAGTCCCGCC
CCTAACTCCGCCCATCCCGCCCCTAACTCCGCCCAGTTCCGCCCATTCTCCGCCCCATGGCTGACTAATT
TTTTTTATTTATGCAGAGGCCGAGGCCGCCTCTGCCTCTGAGCTATTCCAGAAGTAGTGAGGAGGCTTTT
TTGGAGGCCTAGGCTTTTGCAAAAAGCTCCCGGGAGCTTGTATATCCATTTTCGGATCTGATCAGCACGT
GTTGACAATTAATCATCGGCATAGTATATCGGCATAGTATAATACGACAAGGTGAGGAACTAAACCATGA
CCGAGTACAAGCCCACGGTGCGCCTCGCCACCCGCGACGACGTCCCCAGGGCCGTACGCACCCTCGCCGC
CGCGTTCGCCGACTACCCCGCCACGCGCCACACCGTCGATCCGGACCGCCACATCGAGCGGGTCACCGAG
CTGCAAGAACTCTTCCTCACGCGCGTCGGGCTCGACATCGGCAAGGTGTGGGTCGCGGACGACGGCGCCG
CGGTGGCGGTCTGGACCACGCCGGAGAGCGTCGAAGCGGGGGCGGTGTTCGCCGAGATCGGCCCGCGCAT
GGCCGAGTTGAGCGGTTCCCGGCTGGCCGCGCAGCAACAGATGGAAGGCCTCCTGGCGCCGCACCGGCCC
AAGGAGCCCGCGTGGTTCCTGGCCACCGTCGGCGTCTCGCCCGACCACCAGGGCAAGGGTCTGGGCAGCG
CCGTCGTGCTCCCCGGAGTGGAGGCGGCCGAGCGCGCCGGGGTGCCCGCCTTCCTGGAGACATCCGCGCC
CCGCAACCTCCCCTTCTACGAGCGGCTCGGCTTCACCGTCACCGCCGACGTCGAGGTGCCCGAAGGACCG
CGCACCTGGTGCATGACCCGCAAGCCCGGTGCCTGACACGTGCTACGAGATTTCGATTCCACCGCCGCCT
TCTATGAAAGGTTGGGCTTCGGAATCGTTTTCCGGGACGCCGGCTGGATGATCCTCCAGCGCGGGGATCT
CATGCTGGAGTTCTTCGCCCACCCCAACTTGTTTATTGCAGCTTATAATGGTTACAAATAAAGCAATAGC
ATCACAAATTTCACAAATAAAGCATTTTTTTCACTGCATTCTAGTTGTGGTTTGTCCAAACTCATCAATG
TATCTTATCATGTCTGTATACCGTCGACCTCTAGCTAGAGCTTGGCGTAATCATGGTCATTACCAATGCT
TAATCAGTGAGGCACCTATCTCAGCGATCTGTCTATTTCGTTCATCCATAGTTGCCTGACTCCCCGTCGT
GTAGATAACTACGATACGGGAGGGCTTACCATCTGGCCCCAGCGCTGCGATGATACCGCGAGAACCACGC
TCACCGGCTCCGGATTTATCAGCAATAAACCAGCCAGCCGGAAGGGCCGAGCGCAGAAGTGGTCCTGCAA
CTTTATCCGCCTCCATCCAGTCTATTAATTGTTGCCGGGAAGCTAGAGTAAGTAGTTCGCCAGTTAATAG
TTTGCGCAACGTTGTTGCCATCGCTACAGGCATCGTGGTGTCACGCTCGTCGTTTGGTATGGCTTCATTC
AGCTCCGGTTCCCAACGATCAAGGCGAGTTACATGATCCCCCATGTTGTGCAAAAAAGCGGTTAGCTCCT
TCGGTCCTCCGATCGTTGTCAGAAGTAAGTTGGCCGCAGTGTTATCACTCATGGTTATGGCAGCACTGCA
TAATTCTCTTACTGTCATGCCATCCGTAAGATGCTTTTCTGTGACTGGTGAGTACTCAACCAAGTCATTC
TGAGAATAGTGTATGCGGCGACCGAGTTGCTCTTGCCCGGCGTCAATACGGGATAATACCGCGCCACATA
GCAGAACTTTAAAAGTGCTCATCATTGGAAAACGTTCTTCGGGGCGAAAACTCTCAAGGATCTTACCGCT
GTTGAGATCCAGTTCGATGTAACCCACTCGTGCACCCAACTGATCTTCAGCATCTTTTACTTTCACCAGC
GTTTCTGGGTGAGCAAAAACAGGAAGGCAAAATGCCGCAAAAAAGGGAATAAGGGCGACACGGAAATGTT
GAATACTCATATTCTTCCTT
Features (pLannotate 1.2.2; 24 found; start..end, strand, type, name):
    119..143     -  CDS            KanR (fragment): aminoglycoside phosphotransferase; aph(3')-Ia; confers resistance to kanamycin
    254..842     +  rep_origin     ori: high-copy-number ColE1/pMB1/pBR322/pUC origin of replication
   1067..1084    +  terminator     rrnB T2 terminator (fragment): transcription terminator T2 from the E. coli rrnB gene
   1109..1128    -  CDS            lacZα (fragment): LacZα fragment of β-galactosidase; lacZ fragment
   1584..1600    +  protein_bind   lac operator: The lac repressor binds to the lac operator to inhibit transcription in E. coli. This inhibition can be relieved by adding lactose or isopropyl-β-D-thiogalactopyranoside (IPTG). lac repressor encoded by lacI
   1843..2146    +  enhancer       CMV enhancer: human cytomegalovirus immediate early enhancer
   2147..2350    +  promoter       CMV promoter: human cytomegalovirus (CMV) immediate early promoter
   2486..2529    +  intron         CMV intron (fragment): modified intron A from human cytomegalovirus
   2581..2599    +  promoter       SP6 promoter: promoter for bacteriophage SP6 RNA polymerase
   2603..2640    +  CDS            IgH signal sequence (fragment): signal sequence from the mouse immunoglobulin heavy chain variable region
   2737..4995    +  CDS            VSIG10L (fragment): VS10L_HUMAN - Experimental evidence at transcript level: Swiss-Prot protein existence level 2. From Homo sapiens (Human).
   5092..5271    +  CDS            Comp (fragment): COMP_RAT - Experimental evidence at protein level: Swiss-Prot protein existence level 1. May play a role in the structural integrity of cartilage via its interaction with other extracellular matrix proteins such as the collagens and fibronectin. Can mediate the interaction of chondrocytes with the cartilage extracellular matrix through interaction with cell surface integrin receptors. Could play a role in the pathogenesis of osteoarthritis. Potent suppressor of apoptosis in both primary chondrocytes and transformed cells. Suppresses apoptosis by blocking the activation of caspase-3 and by indu
   5259..6711    +  CDS            SEAP (fragment): secreted alkaline phosphatase from human placenta The natural enzyme has a C-terminal transmembrane sequence that is replaced by a GPI anchor.
   6736..6777    +  CDS            AviTag™ (fragment): peptide tag that allows for enzymatic biotinylation
   6781..6804    +  CDS            8xHis: 8xHis affinity tag
   6950..7061    +  polyA_signal   bGH poly(A) signal: bovine growth hormone polyadenylation signal
   7062..7170    +  rep_origin     f1 ori (fragment): f1 bacteriophage origin of replication; arrow indicates direction of (+) strand synthesis
   7184..7513    +  promoter       SV40 promoter: SV40 enhancer and early promoter
   7561..7608    +  promoter       EM7 promoter: synthetic bacterial promoter&nbsp
   7627..8226    +  CDS            PuroR (fragment): puromycin N-acetyltransferase; pac from Streptomyces; confers resistance to puromycin
   8236..8361    +  CDS            ble (fragment): BLE_KLEPN - Experimental evidence at protein level: Swiss-Prot protein existence level 1. Binding protein with a strong affinity to the bleomycin family of antibiotics. Binds to CL990; an antimitotic-antibiotic compound. From Klebsiella pneumoniae.
   8356..8477    +  polyA_signal   SV40 poly(A) signal: SV40 polyadenylation signal
   8530..9390    -  CDS            AmpR: β-lactamase; bla; confers resistance to ampicillin, carbenicillin, and related antibiotics
   9393..89      -  promoter       AmpR promoter (fragment) (across the origin): bla
