[The description below was written by a language model from this plasmid's Addgene catalogue record and pLannotate feature annotations shown in this document.]
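Description:
pD649-HAsp-VSIG10L-COMP5AP-AviTag-9xHis is a 9.4 kb mammalian expression plasmid built on the pD649 backbone for producing a secreted, multimerised form of the extracellular domain of human VSIG10L (VS10L), an immunoglobulin-superfamily cell-surface protein. It is propagated in E. coli as a high-copy plasmid through a ColE1/pUC-type origin with ampicillin selection from the β-lactamase gene. The annotation also shows an SV40 early/EM7 promoter cassette driving a puromycin N-acetyltransferase gene with an SV40 polyadenylation signal, which could permit selection in mammalian cells. Short fragments of KanR, lacZα, ble and an f1 origin appear to be non-functional backbone remnants.

Expression is driven by the CMV enhancer and promoter, followed by a partial CMV intron A and an SP6 promoter that also serves as a sequencing primer site. The reading frame begins with a secretion signal, named "HAsp" in the plasmid name but matched by the automated annotation to an immunoglobulin heavy chain signal fragment. It continues through the synthesised VSIG10L ectodomain, cloned between retained NotI and AscI sites, and into the backbone-encoded C-terminal module. That module contains the coiled-coil pentamerisation region of rat cartilage oligomeric matrix protein (COMP), human placental alkaline phosphatase, an AviTag for enzymatic biotinylation and a polyhistidine tag (9xHis by name, annotated as 8xHis), ending at a bGH polyadenylation signal.

Pentamerisation raises avidity so that weak ectodomain interactions become detectable, and the phosphatase gives an enzymatic readout. This suits the protein for use as a soluble probe in the human IgSF extracellular interactome screen for which the collection was made. The depositor notes that some plasmids in the series may carry an IS4-like transposase insertion upstream of the CMV promoter; none is annotated in this feature table.
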