Addgene plasmid #157533: pD649-HAsp-VSIG10L-COMP5AP-AviTag-9xHis
Purpose: Mammalian expression of cell-surface protein extracellular domain fused to COMP5AP-AviTag-9xHis. Protein is secreted from cells.
Depositing lab: Chris Garcia. Depositing organization: Stanford University. Publication: A Human IgSF Cell-Surface Interactome Reveals a Complex Network of Protein-Protein Interactions. Wojtowicz WM, Vielmetter J, Fernandes RA, Siepe DH, Eastman CL, Chisholm GB, Cox S, Klock H, Anderson PW, Rue SM, Miller JJ, Glaser SM, Bragstad ML, Vance J, Lam AW, Lesley SA, Zinn K, Garcia KC. Cell. 2020 Aug 20;182(4):1027-1043.e17. doi: 10.1016/j.cell.2020.07.025. PubMed 32822567.
Backbone
  Vector backbone: pD649
  Backbone size w/o insert (bp): 7153
  Vector type: Mammalian Expression
Growth in bacteria
  Bacterial resistance: Ampicillin, 100 μg/mL
  Growth temperature: 37°C
  Growth strain: DH5alpha
  Copy number: High Copy
Gene/Insert
  Gene/Insert name: VSIG10L (alt name: VS10L)
  Species: H. sapiens (human)
  Insert size (bp): 2247
  Entrez Gene: VSIG10L
  Promoter: CMV/SP6
  Tag / fusion protein: COMP5AP-AviTag-9xHis (C terminal on backbone)
  Cloning method: Restriction Enzyme; 5′ cloning site GCGGCCGC (not destroyed); 3′ cloning site GGCGCGCC (not destroyed)
  Sequencing primers: 5′ ATTTAGGTGACACTATAG; 3′ CGTCGCACTCCATCACGGTG
Resource information
  A portion of this plasmid was derived from a plasmid made by: synthesis by ThermoFisher
Terms and licenses: Academic/Nonprofit Terms; Industry Terms: Not Available to Industry
Depositor comments: Some plasmids in this collection may have an IS4-like element ISVsa5 family transposase upstream of the CMV promoter.
How to cite: pD649-HAsp-VSIG10L-COMP5AP-AviTag-9xHis was a gift from Chris Garcia (Addgene plasmid # 157533 ; http://n2t.net/addgene:157533 ; RRID:Addgene_157533)
