>Addgene plasmid #157533 | pD649-HAsp-VSIG10L-COMP5AP-AviTag-9xHis | depositor partial sequence | sequence record 304176 | insert (extracellular domain)
TTGCAGCAGACCAATTTTTCCAGCGCCTTCAGCAGCGACAGCAAGAGCAGCTCTCAAGGCCTGGGCGTCG
AGGTGCCATCTATCAAGCCTCCAAGCTGGAAGGTGCCCGACCAGTTTCTGGATTCTAAGGCCAGCGCCGG
CATCAGCGATAGCTCTTGGTTTCCTGAGGCTCTGAGCAGCAACATGAGCGGCAGCTTTTGGAGCAATGTG
TCCGCCGAAGGCCAGGATCTGAGCCCTGTGTCTCCTTTTAGCGAAACCCCTGGCAGCGAGGTGTTCCCCG
ATATTAGTGATCCTCAGGTGCCCGCTAAGGACCCCAAGCCTAGCTTTACAGTGAAAACCCCAGCCAGCAA
CATCAGCACCCAGGTGTCCCACACAAAGCTGAGCGTGGAAGCCCCTGACAGCAAGTTCAGCCCCGACGAC
ATGGATCTGAAGCTGTCTGCCCAGTCTCCAGAGAGCAAGTTCTCTGCCGAAACACACAGCGCCGCCAGCT
TTCCACAACAAGTTGGAGGACCTCTGGCCGTGCTCGTGGGCACAACAATTAGACTGCCCCTGGTGCCTAT
TCCTAATCCTGGACCTCCTACCAGCCTGGTTGTGTGGCGGAGAGGATCTAAAGTTCTGGCCGCTGGTGGA
CTTGGACCTGGCGCTCCTCTGATTTCTCTGGACCCCGCTCACAGGGACCACCTGAGATTTGATCAGGCCA
GAGGCGTGCTGGAACTGGCCTCTGCTCAACTGGATGATGCTGGCGTGTACACCGCCGAAGTGATTAGAGC
TGGCGTCAGCCAGCAGACCCACGAGTTTACAGTGGGAGTGTACGAGCCTCTGCCTCAGCTGTCTGTGCAG
CCTAAGGCTCCTGAGACAGAAGAAGGCGCCGCTGAGCTGAGACTGAGATGTCTTGGATGGGGACCTGGCA
GAGGCGAGCTGTCTTGGAGTAGAGATGGCAGAGCCCTGGAAGCCGCTGAATCTGAAGGGGCCGAGACACC
CAGAATGAGATCTGAAGGCGACCAGCTGCTGATTGTGCGGCCTGTTAGAAGCGACCACGCCAGATACACA
TGCAGAGTGCGGAGCCCATTCGGCCATAGAGAAGCTGCTGCCGACGTGTCCGTGTTCTATGGCCCTGATC
CTCCAACCATCACCGTGTCCTCTGACAGAGATGCCGCTCCTGCCAGATTTGTGACAGCCGGCAGCAATGT
GACCCTGAGATGTGCTGCTGCTTCCAGACCTCCTGCCGACATTACATGGTCACTGGCCGATCCTGCTGAA
GCTGCAGTTCCTGCTGGATCTAGGCTGCTGTTGCCTGCCGTTGGACCAGGACATGCCGGAACATATGCCT
GTCTGGCCGCCAATCCTAGAACCGGCAGAAGAAGAAGATCCCTGCTGAACCTGACCGTGGCCGATCTTCC
ACCAGGTGCTCCTCAGTGTTCTGTTGAAGGCGGCCCTGGCGACAGATCCCTGAGATTCAGATGTTCTTGG
CCTGGCGGAGCACCAGCTGCAAGTCTGCAATTTCAAGGACTGCCCGAGGGCATCAGAGCCGGACCTGTTT
CTTCTGTTCTGCTGGCCGCAGTGCCTGCTCATCCTAGACTGAGCGGAGTGCCTATCACATGCCTGGCCAG
ACATCTGGTGGCCACAAGGACCTGTACAGTGACCCCTGAAGCTCCCAGAGAGGTTCTGCTGCATCCACTG
GTGGCCGAAACAAGACTGGGAGAAGCCGAAGTGGCTCTGGAAGCCTCTGGATGTCCTCCACCTAGTAGAG
CCTCTTGGGCCAGAGAAGGCAGACCTCTTGCACCAGGCGGAGGAAGTAGACTGAGACTCAGCCAGGATGG
CAGAAAGCTGCACATCGGCAACTTCAGCCTGGACTGGGATCTGGGCAATTACAGCGTGCTGTGTTCTGGC
GCTCTTGGAGCCGGCGGAGATCAGATCACACTGATCGGCCCTTCTATCAGCTCCTGGCGACTGCAGAGGG
CTAGAGATGCAGCTGTGCTGACCTGGGATGTTGAGAGAGGCGCCCTGATCTCTAGCTTTGAGATCCAGGC
TTGGCCTGATGGCCCAGCTCTGGGCAGAACCAGCACATACAGAGATTGGGTGTCACTGCTGATCCTGGGG
CCTCAAGAAAGATCTGCTGTGGTGCCCCTGCCTCCTAGAAATCCTGGCACCTGGACCTTCAGAATCCTGC
CTATTCTCGGCGGCCAGCCTGGCACACCATCTCAGAGTAGAGTGTACAGAGCTGGCCCTACACTGAGCCA
TGGTGCT
